Addgene plasmid #221464: lentiGuide_puro-P2A-mNeonGreen
Purpose: Lentiviral expression of an sgRNA with mNeonGreen fluorescent marker
Depositing lab: James Eshleman. Depositing organization: Johns Hopkins University and School of Medicine.
Backbone
  Vector backbone: lentiGuide-puro-P2A-EGFP
  Backbone manufacturer: AddGene 137729
  Backbone size w/o insert (bp): 10963
  Total vector size (bp): 10954
  Modifications to backbone: Replaced GFP with mNeonGreen
  Vector type: Lentiviral, CRISPR
  Selectable markers: Puromycin
Growth in bacteria
  Bacterial resistance: Ampicillin, 100 μg/mL
  Growth temperature: 37°C
  Growth strain: NEB Stable
  Copy number: Unknown
Gene/Insert
  Gene/Insert name: mNeonGreen
  Species: Synthetic
  Insert size (bp): 705
  Promoter: hU6, EF-1a
  Cloning method: Restriction Enzyme; 5′ cloning site AgeI (not destroyed); 3′ cloning site MluI (not destroyed)
  Sequencing primers: 5′ ACCGGTCgtgagcaagggcgaggag; 3′ ACGCGTcttgtacagctcgtccatg
Resource information
  A portion of this plasmid was derived from a plasmid made by: mNeonGreen was PCR amplified from Addgene Plasmid #122183
Terms and licenses: Academic/Nonprofit Terms; Industry Terms: Not Available to Industry
How to cite: lentiGuide_puro-P2A-mNeonGreen was a gift from James Eshleman (Addgene plasmid # 221464 ; http://n2t.net/addgene:221464 ; RRID:Addgene_221464)
