[The description below was written by a language model from this plasmid's Addgene catalogue record and pLannotate feature annotations shown in this document.]
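Description:
lentiGuide_puro-P2A-mNeonGreen is a lentiviral CRISPR vector for delivering a single guide RNA to mammalian cells while marking transduced cells with both drug resistance and green fluorescence. It was made from lentiGuide-puro-P2A-EGFP by swapping the EGFP coding sequence for a PCR-amplified 705 bp mNeonGreen between retained AgeI and MluI sites, giving a plasmid of about 10.95 kb. In bacteria it is maintained through a high-copy ColE1/pUC-type origin and ampicillin resistance. An f1 origin, an SV40 origin and poly(A) signal, and lac, T7 and T3 promoter remnants are carried over from the backbone.

The viral portion has a self-inactivating, third-generation-style layout. An RSV promoter drives a truncated HIV-1 5' LTR, followed by the Ψ packaging signal with a gag fragment, the RRE for Rev-dependent export of the genomic RNA, a cPPT/CTS, a WPRE to enhance transcript expression, and a ΔU3 3' LTR. Within this frame there are two expression units. A human U6 Pol III promoter lies upstream of the S. pyogenes Cas9 gRNA scaffold, separated from it by roughly 1.9 kb of intervening sequence. Part of that sequence is annotated by homology as a bacterial deoC1 gene, and it most likely acts as a filler to be replaced by the guide spacer, although the record does not say so. Downstream, the EF-1α core promoter with its intron A drives puromycin N-acetyltransferase followed by mNeonGreen. According to the construct name the two are joined by a P2A self-cleaving peptide, which is not separately annotated, so one transcript would yield both proteins.

No Cas9 is encoded, so the vector is meant for cells that receive the nuclease from another source. Transduced cells can be selected with puromycin or tracked and sorted by fluorescence.
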