Features (pLannotate 1.2.2; 31 found; start..end, strand, type, name):
      1..181     +  LTR            5' LTR (truncated): truncated 5' long terminal repeat (LTR) from HIV-1
    228..353     +  misc_feature   HIV-1 Ψ: packaging signal of human immunodeficiency virus type 1
    337..700     +  CDS            HIV-1 gag (fragment): gag protein from human immunodeficiency virus 1; gag
    846..1079    +  misc_feature   RRE: The Rev response element (RRE) of HIV-1 allows for Rev-dependent mRNA export from the nucleus to the cytoplasm.
   1456..1482    +  CDS            Rev (fragment): human immunodeficiency virus 1 (HIV-1) Rev protein; rev; enhances nuclear export of unspliced and incompletely spliced viral mRNAs
   1486..1726    +  promoter       U6 promoter: RNA polymerase III promoter for human U6 snRNA
   1912..2571    -  CDS            deoC1: DEOC1_STAAN - Also known as dra. Experimental evidence at protein level: Swiss-Prot protein existence level 1. Catalyzes a reversible aldol reaction between acetaldehyde and D-glyceraldehyde 3-phosphate to generate 2-deoxy-D-ribose 5- phosphate. From Staphylococcus aureus (strain N315).
   3616..3691    +  misc_RNA       gRNA scaffold: guide RNA scaffold for the Streptococcus pyogenes CRISPR/Cas9 system
   3747..3864    +  misc_feature   cPPT/CTS: central polypurine tract and central termination sequence of HIV-1
   3930..3996    +  CDS            small t antigen (fragment): SV40 (simian virus 40) small t antigen
   4022..4233    +  promoter       EF-1α core promoter: core promoter for human elongation factor EF-1α
   4234..5172    +  intron         EF-1α intron A: intron upstream of the start codon of human EF-1α
   5194..5790    +  CDS            PuroR (fragment): puromycin N-acetyltransferase; pac from Streptomyces; confers resistance to puromycin
   5860..6564    +  CDS            mNeonGreen: mNeonGreen is a basic (constitutively fluorescent) green/yellow fluorescent protein published in 2013, derived from Branchiostoma lanceolatum. It is reported to be a very rapidly-maturing monomer with moderate acid sensitivity.
   6580..7168    +  misc_feature   WPRE: woodchuck hepatitis virus posttranscriptional regulatory element
   7219..7238    +  misc_feature   cPPT/CTS (fragment): central polypurine tract and central termination sequence of HIV-1
   7240..7473    +  LTR            3' LTR (ΔU3): self-inactivating 3' long terminal repeat (LTR) from HIV-1
   7551..7672    +  polyA_signal   SV40 poly(A) signal: SV40 polyadenylation signal
   7712..7847    +  rep_origin     SV40 ori: SV40 origin of replication
   7868..7886    -  promoter       T7 promoter: promoter for bacteriophage T7 RNA polymerase
   7894..8049    +  CDS            lacZα (fragment): LacZα fragment of β-galactosidase; lacZ fragment
   8054..8482    +  rep_origin     f1 ori (sequence partly withheld): f1 bacteriophage origin of replication; arrow indicates direction of (+) strand synthesis
   8535..8639    +  promoter       AmpR promoter: bla
   8640..9500    +  CDS            AmpR: β-lactamase; bla; confers resistance to ampicillin, carbenicillin, and related antibiotics
   9671..10259   +  rep_origin     ori: high-copy-number ColE1/pMB1/pBR322/pUC origin of replication
  10442..10534   +  CDS            lacI (fragment): lac repressor; lacI; The lac repressor binds to the lac operator to inhibit transcription in E. coli. This inhibition can be relieved by adding lactose or isopropyl-β-D-thiogalactopyranoside (IPTG).
  10547..10568   +  protein_bind   CAP binding site: CAP binding activates transcription in the presence of cAMP. E. coli catabolite activator protein
  10583..10613   +  promoter       lac promoter: promoter for the E. coli lac operon
  10617..10639   +  protein_bind   lac operator (fragment): The lac repressor binds to the lac operator to inhibit transcription in E. coli. This inhibition can be relieved by adding lactose or isopropyl-β-D-thiogalactopyranoside (IPTG). lac repressor encoded by lacI
  10682..10700   +  promoter       T3 promoter: promoter for bacteriophage T3 RNA polymerase
  10728..10954   +  promoter       RSV promoter: Rous sarcoma virus enhancer/promoter
>Addgene plasmid #221464 | lentiGuide_puro-P2A-mNeonGreen | addgene full sequence | sequence record 438191 | Addgene NGS Result
GGGTCTCTCTGGTTAGACCAGATCTGAGCCTGGGAGCTCTCTGGCTAACTAGGGAACCCACTGCTTAAGC
CTCAATAAAGCTTGCCTTGAGTGCTTCAAGTAGTGTGTGCCCGTCTGTTGTGTGACTCTGGTAACTAGAG
ATCCCTCAGACCCTTTTAGTCAGTGTGGAAAATCTCTAGCAGTGGCGCCCGAACAGGGACTTGAAAGCGA
AAGGGAAACCAGAGGAGCTCTCTCGACGCAGGACTCGGCTTGCTGAAGCGCGCACGGCAAGAGGCGAGGG
GCGGCGACTGGTGAGTACGCCAAAAATTTTGACTAGCGGAGGCTAGAAGGAGAGAGATGGGTGCGAGAGC
GTCAGTATTAAGCGGGGGAGAATTAGATCGCGATGGGAAAAAATTCGGTTAAGGCCAGGGGGAAAGAAAA
AATATAAATTAAAACATATAGTATGGGCAAGCAGGGAGCTAGAACGATTCGCAGTTAATCCTGGCCTGTT
AGAAACATCAGAAGGCTGTAGACAAATACTGGGACAGCTACAACCATCCCTTCAGACAGGATCAGAAGAA
CTTAGATCATTATATAATACAGTAGCAACCCTCTATTGTGTGCATCAAAGGATAGAGATAAAAGACACCA
AGGAAGCTTTAGACAAGATAGAGGAAGAGCAAAACAAAAGTAAGACCACCGCACAGCAAGCGGCCGCTGA
TCTTCAGACCTGGAGGAGGAGATATGAGGGACAATTGGAGAAGTGAATTATATAAATATAAAGTAGTAAA
AATTGAACCATTAGGAGTAGCACCCACCAAGGCAAAGAGAAGAGTGGTGCAGAGAGAAAAAAGAGCAGTG
GGAATAGGAGCTTTGTTCCTTGGGTTCTTGGGAGCAGCAGGAAGCACTATGGGCGCAGCGTCAATGACGC
TGACGGTACAGGCCAGACAATTATTGTCTGGTATAGTGCAGCAGCAGAACAATTTGCTGAGGGCTATTGA
GGCGCAACAGCATCTGTTGCAACTCACAGTCTGGGGCATCAAGCAGCTCCAGGCAAGAATCCTGGCTGTG
GAAAGATACCTAAAGGATCAACAGCTCCTGGGGATTTGGGGTTGCTCTGGAAAACTCATTTGCACCACTG
CTGTGCCTTGGAATGCTAGTTGGAGTAATAAATCTCTGGAACAGATTTGGAATCACACGACCTGGATGGA
GTGGGACAGAGAAATTAACAATTACACAAGCTTAATACACTCCTTAATTGAAGAATCGCAAAACCAGCAA
GAAAAGAATGAACAAGAATTATTGGAATTAGATAAATGGGCAAGTTTGTGGAATTGGTTTAACATAACAA
ATTGGCTGTGGTATATAAAATTATTCATAATGATAGTAGGAGGCTTGGTAGGTTTAAGAATAGTTTTTGC
TGTACTTTCTATAGTGAATAGAGTTAGGCAGGGATATTCACCATTATCGTTTCAGACCCACCTCCCAACC
CCGAGGGGACCCAGAGAGGGCCTATTTCCCATGATTCCTTCATATTTGCATATACGATACAAGGCTGTTA
GAGAGATAATTAGAATTAATTTGACTGTAAACACAAAGATATTAGTACAAAATACGTGACGTAGAAAGTA
ATAATTTCTTGGGTAGTTTGCAGTTTTAAAATTATGTTTTAAAATGGACTATCATATGCTTACCGTAACT
TGAAAGTATTTCGATTTCTTGGCTTTATATATCTTGTGGAAAGGACGAAACACCGGAGACGGTTGTAAAT
GAGCACACAAAATACACATGCTAAAATATTATATTCTATGACCTTTATAAAATCAACCAAAATCTTCTTT
TTAATAACTTTAGTATCAATAATTAGAATTTTTATGTTCCTTTTTGCAAACTTTTAATAAAAATGAGCAA
AATAAAAAAACGCTAGTTTTAGTAACTCGCGTTGTTTTCTTCACCTTTAATAATAGCTACTCCACCACTT
GTTCCTAAGCGGTCAGCTCCTGCTTCAATCATTTTTTGAGCATCTTCAAATGTTCTAACTCCACCAGCTG
CTTTAACTAAAGCATTGTCTTTAACAACTGACTTCATTAGTTTAACATCTTCAAATGTTGCACCTGATTT
TGAAAATCCTGTTGATGTTTTAACAAATTCTAATCCAGCTTCAACAGCTATTTCACAAGCTTTCATGATT
TCTTCTTTTGTTAATAAACAATTTTCCATAATACATTTAACAACATGTGATCCAGCTGCTTTTTTTACAG
CTTTCATGTCTTCTAAAACTAATTCATAATTTTTGTCTTTTAATGCACCAATATTTAATACCATATCAAT
TTCTGTTGCACCATCTTTAATTGCTTCAGAAACTTCGAATGCTTTTGTAGCTGTTGTGCATGCACCTAGA
GGAAAACCTACAACATTTGTTATTCCTACATTTGTGCCTTTTAATAATTCTTTACAATAGCTTGTTCAAT
ATGAATTAACACAAACTGTTGCAAAATCAAATTCAATTGCTTCATCACATAATTGTTTAATTTCAGCTTT
CGTAGCATCTTGTTTTAATAATGTGTGATCTATATATTTGTTTAGTTTCATTTTTTCTCCTATATATTCA
TTTTTAATTTTAATTCTTTAATAATTTCGTCTACTTTAACTTTAGCGTTTTGAACAGATTCACCAACACC
TATAAAATAAATTTTTAGTTTAGGTTCAGTTCCACTTGGGCGAACAGCAAATCATGACTTATCTTCTAAA
TAAAATTTTAGTAAGTCTTGTCCTGGCATATTATACATTCCATCGATGTAGTCTTCAACATTAACAACTT
TAAGTCCAGCAATTTGAGTTAAGGGTGTTGCTCTCAATGATTTCATTAATGGTTCAATTTTTAATTTCTT
TTCTTCTGGTTTAAAATTCAAGTTTAAAGTGAAAGTGTAATATGCACCCATTTCTTTAAATAAATCTTCT
AAATAGTCTACTAATGTTTTATTTTGTTTTTTATAAAATCAAGCAGCCTCTGCTATTAATATAGAAGCTT
GTATTCCATCTTTATCTCTAGCTGAGTCATCAATTACATATCCATAACTTTCTTCATAAGCAAAAACAAA
ATTTAATCCGTTATCTTCTTCTTTAGCAATTTCTCTACCCATTCATTTAAATCCAGTTAAAGTTTTTACA
ATATTAACTCCATATTTTTCATGAGCGATTCTATCACCCAAATCACTTGTTACAAAACTTGAATATAGAG
CCGGATTTTTTGGAATGCTATTTAAGCGTTTTAGATTTGATAATTTTCAATCAATTAAAATTGGTCCTGT
TTGATTTCCATCTAATCTTACAAAATGACCATCATGTTTTATTGCCATTCCAAATCTGTCAGCATCTGGG
TCATTCATAATAATAATATCTGCATCATGTTTAATACCATATTCAAGCGGTATTTTTCATGCAGGATCAA
ATTCTGGATTTGGATTTACAACATTTTTAAATGTTTCATCTTCAAATGCATGCTCTTCAACCTCAATAAC
GTTATATCCTGATTCACGTAATATTTTTGGGGTAAATTTAGTTCCTGTTCCATTAACTGCGCTAAAAATA
ATTTTTAAATCTTTTTTAGCTTCTTGCTCTTTTTTGTACGTCTCTGTTTTAGAGCTAGAAATAGCAAGTT
AAAATAAGGCTAGTCCGTTATCAACTTGAAAAAGTGGCACCGAGTCGGTGCTTTTTTAAGCTTGGCGTAA
CTAGATCTTGAGACAAATGGCAGTATTCATCCACAATTTTAAAAGAAAAGGGGGGATTGGGGGGTACAGT
GCAGGGGAAAGAATAGTAGACATAATAGCAACAGACATACAAACTAAAGAATTACAAAAACAAATTACAA
AAATTCAAAATTTTCGGGTTTATTACAGGGACAGCAGAGATCCACTTTGGCGCCGGCTCGAGGGGGCCCG
GGTGCAAAGATGGATAAAGTTTTAAACAGAGAGGAATCTTTGCAGCTAATGGACCTTCTAGGTCTTGAAA
GGAGTGGGAATTGGCTCCGGTGCCCGTCAGTGGGCAGAGCGCACATCGCCCACAGTCCCCGAGAAGTTGG
GGGGAGGGGTCGGCAATTGATCCGGTGCCTAGAGAAGGTGGCGCGGGGTAAACTGGGAAAGTGATGTCGT
GTACTGGCTCCGCCTTTTTCCCGAGGGTGGGGGAGAACCGTATATAAGTGCAGTAGTCGCCGTGAACGTT
CTTTTTCGCAACGGGTTTGCCGCCAGAACACAGGTAAGTGCCGTGTGTGGTTCCCGCGGGCCTGGCCTCT
TTACGGGTTATGGCCCTTGCGTGCCTTGAATTACTTCCACCTGGCTGCAGTACGTGATTCTTGATCCCGA
GCTTCGGGTTGGAAGTGGGTGGGAGAGTTCGAGGCCTTGCGCTTAAGGAGCCCCTTCGCCTCGTGCTTGA
GTTGAGGCCTGGCCTGGGCGCTGGGGCCGCCGCGTGCGAATCTGGTGGCACCTTCGCGCCTGTCTCGCTG
CTTTCGATAAGTCTCTAGCCATTTAAAATTTTTGATGACCTGCTGCGACGCTTTTTTTCTGGCAAGATAG
TCTTGTAAATGCGGGCCAAGATCTGCACACTGGTATTTCGGTTTTTGGGGCCGCGGGCGGCGACGGGGCC
CGTGCGTCCCAGCGCACATGTTCGGCGAGGCGGGGCCTGCGAGCGCGGCCACCGAGAATCGGACGGGGGT
AGTCTCAAGCTGGCCGGCCTGCTCTGGTGCCTGGCCTCGCGCCGCCGTGTATCGCCCCGCCCTGGGCGGC
AAGGCTGGCCCGGTCGGCACCAGTTGCGTGAGCGGAAAGATGGCCGCTTCCCGGCCCTGCTGCAGGGAGC
TCAAAATGGAGGACGCGGCGCTCGGGAGAGCGGGCGGGTGAGTCACCCACACAAAGGAAAAGGGCCTTTC
CGTCCTCAGCCGTCGCTTCATGTGACTCCACGGAGTACCGGGCGCCGTCCAGGCACCTCGATTAGTTCTC
GAGCTTTTGGAGTACGTCGTCTTTAGGTTGGGGGGAGGGGTTTTATGCGATGGAGTTTCCCCACACTGAG
TGGGTGGAGACTGAAGTTAGGCCAGCTTGGCACTTGATGTAATTCTCCTTGGAATTTGCCCTTTTTGAGT
TTGGATCTTGGTTCATTCTCAAGCCTCAGACAGTGGTTCAAAGTTTTTTTCTTCCATTTCAGGTGTCGTG
ACGTACGGCCACCATGACCGAGTACAAGCCCACGGTGCGCCTCGCCACCCGCGACGACGTCCCCAGGGCC
GTACGCACCCTCGCCGCCGCGTTCGCCGACTACCCCGCCACGCGCCACACCGTCGATCCGGACCGCCACA
TCGAGCGGGTCACCGAGCTGCAAGAACTCTTCCTCACGCGCGTCGGGCTCGACATCGGCAAGGTGTGGGT
CGCGGACGACGGCGCCGCCGTGGCGGTCTGGACCACGCCGGAGAGCGTCGAAGCGGGGGCGGTGTTCGCC
GAGATCGGCCCGCGCATGGCCGAGTTGAGCGGTTCCCGGCTGGCCGCGCAGCAACAGATGGAAGGCCTCC
TGGCGCCGCACCGGCCCAAGGAGCCCGCGTGGTTCCTGGCCACCGTCGGAGTCTCGCCCGACCACCAGGG
CAAGGGTCTGGGCAGCGCCGTCGTGCTCCCCGGAGTGGAGGCGGCCGAGCGCGCCGGGGTGCCCGCCTTC
CTGGAGACCTCCGCGCCCCGCAACCTCCCCTTCTACGAGCGGCTCGGCTTCACCGTCACCGCCGACGTCG
AGGTGCCCGAAGGACCGCGCACCTGGTGCATGACCCGCAAGCCCGGTGCCGGATCCGGCGCAACAAACTT
CTCTCTGCTGAAACAAGCCGGAGATGTCGAAGAGAATCCTGGACCGGTCGTGAGCAAGGGCGAGGAGGAT
AACATGGCCTCTCTCCCAGCGACACATGAGTTACACATCTTTGGCTCCATCAACGGTGTGGACTTTGACA
TGGTGGGTCAGGGCACCGGCAATCCAAATGATGGTTATGAGGAGTTAAACCTGAAGTCCACCAAGGGTGA
CCTCCAGTTCTCCCCCTGGATTCTGGTCCCTCATATCGGGTATGGCTTCCATCAGTACCTGCCCTACCCT
GACGGGATGTCGCCTTTCCAGGCCGCCATGGTAGATGGCTCCGGATACCAAGTCCATCGCACAATGCAGT
TTGAAGATGGTGCCTCCCTTACTGTTAACTACCGCTACACCTACGAGGGAAGCCACATCAAAGGAGAGGC
CCAGGTGAAGGGGACTGGTTTCCCTGCTGACGGTCCTGTGATGACCAACTCGCTGACCGCTGCGGACTGG
TGCAGGTCGAAGAAGACTTACCCCAACGACAAAACCATCATCAGTACCTTTAAGTGGAGTTACACCACTG
GAAATGGCAAGCGCTACCGGAGCACTGCGCGGACCACCTACACCTTTGCCAAGCCAATGGCGGCTAACTA
TCTGAAGAACCAGCCGATGTACGTGTTCCGTAAGACGGAGCTCAAGCACTCCAAGACCGAGCTCAACTTC
AAGGAGTGGCAAAAGGCCTTTACCGATGTGATGGGCATGGACGAGCTGTACAAGACGCGTTAAGTCGACA
ATCAACCTCTGGATTACAAAATTTGTGAAAGATTGACTGGTATTCTTAACTATGTTGCTCCTTTTACGCT
ATGTGGATACGCTGCTTTAATGCCTTTGTATCATGCTATTGCTTCCCGTATGGCTTTCATTTTCTCCTCC
TTGTATAAATCCTGGTTGCTGTCTCTTTATGAGGAGTTGTGGCCCGTTGTCAGGCAACGTGGCGTGGTGT
GCACTGTGTTTGCTGACGCAACCCCCACTGGTTGGGGCATTGCCACCACCTGTCAGCTCCTTTCCGGGAC
TTTCGCTTTCCCCCTCCCTATTGCCACGGCGGAACTCATCGCCGCCTGCCTTGCCCGCTGCTGGACAGGG
GCTCGGCTGTTGGGCACTGACAATTCCGTGGTGTTGTCGGGGAAATCATCGTCCTTTCCTTGGCTGCTCG
CCTGTGTTGCCACCTGGATTCTGCGCGGGACGTCCTTCTGCTACGTCCCTTCGGCCCTCAATCCAGCGGA
CCTTCCTTCCCGCGGCCTGCTGCCGGCTCTGCGGCCTCTTCCGCGTCTTCGCCTTCGCCCTCAGACGAGT
CGGATCTCCCTTTGGGCCGCCTCCCCGCGTCGACTTTAAGACCAATGACTTACAAGGCAGCTGTAGATCT
TAGCCACTTTTTAAAAGAAAAGGGGGGACTGGAAGGGCTAATTCACTCCCAACGAAGACAAGATCTGCTT
TTTGCTTGTACTGGGTCTCTCTGGTTAGACCAGATCTGAGCCTGGGAGCTCTCTGGCTAACTAGGGAACC
CACTGCTTAAGCCTCAATAAAGCTTGCCTTGAGTGCTTCAAGTAGTGTGTGCCCGTCTGTTGTGTGACTC
TGGTAACTAGAGATCCCTCAGACCCTTTTAGTCAGTGTGGAAAATCTCTAGCAGTACGTATAGTAGTTCA
TGTCATCTTATTATTCAGTATTTATAACTTGCAAAGAAATGAATATCAGAGAGTGAGAGGAACTTGTTTA
TTGCAGCTTATAATGGTTACAAATAAAGCAATAGCATCACAAATTTCACAAATAAAGCATTTTTTTCACT
GCATTCTAGTTGTGGTTTGTCCAAACTCATCAATGTATCTTATCATGTCTGGCTCTAGCTATCCCGCCCC
TAACTCCGCCCATCCCGCCCCTAACTCCGCCCAGTTCCGCCCATTCTCCGCCCCATGGCTGACTAATTTT
TTTTATTTATGCAGAGGCCGAGGCCGCCTCGGCCTCTGAGCTATTCCAGAAGTAGTGAGGAGGCTTTTTT
GGAGGCCTAGGGACGTACCCAATTCGCCCTATAGTGAGTCGTATTACGCGCGCTCACTGGCCGTCGTTTT
ACAACGTCGTGACTGGGAAAACCCTGGCGTTACCCAACTTAATCGCCTTGCAGCACATCCCCCTTTCGCC
AGCTGGCGTAATAGCGAAGAGGCCCGCACCGATCGCCCTTCCCAACAGTTGCGCAGCCTGAATGGCGAAT
GGG
[124 nt withheld, positions 8054-8177]
C
[91 nt withheld, positions 8179-8269]
A
[49 nt withheld, positions 8271-8319]
CCTTTGACGTTGGAGTCCACGTTCTTT
[37 nt withheld, positions 8347-8383]
ACCCTATCTCGGTCTATTCTTTTGATTTATAAGGGATTTTGCCGATTTCGGCCTATTGGTTAAAAAATGA
GCTGATTTAACAAAAATTTAACGCGAATTTTAACAAAATATTAACGCTTACAATTTAGGTGGCACTTTTC
GGGGAAATGTGCGCGGAACCCCTATTTGTTTATTTTTCTAAATACATTCAAATATGTATCCGCTCATGAG
ACAATAACCCTGATAAATGCTTCAATAATATTGAAAAAGGAAGAGTATGAGTATTCAACATTTCCGTGTC
GCCCTTATTCCCTTTTTTGCGGCATTTTGCCTTCCTGTTTTTGCTCACCCAGAAACGCTGGTGAAAGTAA
AAGATGCTGAAGATCAGTTGGGTGCACGAGTGGGTTACATCGAACTGGATCTCAACAGCGGTAAGATCCT
TGAGAGTTTTCGCCCCGAAGAACGTTTTCCAATGATGAGCACTTTTAAAGTTCTGCTATGTGGCGCGGTA
TTATCCCGTATTGACGCCGGGCAAGAGCAACTCGGTCGCCGCATACACTATTCTCAGAATGACTTGGTTG
AGTACTCACCAGTCACAGAAAAGCATCTTACGGATGGCATGACAGTAAGAGAATTATGCAGTGCTGCCAT
AACCATGAGTGATAACACTGCGGCCAACTTACTTCTGACAACGATCGGAGGACCGAAGGAGCTAACCGCT
TTTTTGCACAACATGGGGGATCATGTAACTCGCCTTGATCGTTGGGAACCGGAGCTGAATGAAGCCATAC
CAAACGACGAGCGTGACACCACGATGCCTGTAGCAATGGCAACAACGTTGCGCAAACTATTAACTGGCGA
ACTACTTACTCTAGCTTCCCGGCAACAATTAATAGACTGGATGGAGGCGGATAAAGTTGCAGGACCACTT
CTGCGCTCGGCCCTTCCGGCTGGCTGGTTTATTGCTGATAAATCTGGAGCCGGTGAGCGTGGGTCTCGCG
GTATCATTGCAGCACTGGGGCCAGATGGTAAGCCCTCCCGTATCGTAGTTATCTACACGACGGGGAGTCA
GGCAACTATGGATGAACGAAATAGACAGATCGCTGAGATAGGTGCCTCACTGATTAAGCATTGGTAACTG
TCAGACCAAGTTTACTCATATATACTTTAGATTGATTTAAAACTTCATTTTTAATTTAAAAGGATCTAGG
TGAAGATCCTTTTTGATAATCTCATGACCAAAATCCCTTAACGTGAGTTTTCGTTCCACTGAGCGTCAGA
CCCCGTAGAAAAGATCAAAGGATCTTCTTGAGATCCTTTTTTTCTGCGCGTAATCTGCTGCTTGCAAACA
AAAAAACCACCGCTACCAGCGGTGGTTTGTTTGCCGGATCAAGAGCTACCAACTCTTTTTCCGAAGGTAA
CTGGCTTCAGCAGAGCGCAGATACCAAATACTGTTCTTCTAGTGTAGCCGTAGTTAGGCCACCACTTCAA
GAACTCTGTAGCACCGCCTACATACCTCGCTCTGCTAATCCTGTTACCAGTGGCTGCTGCCAGTGGCGAT
AAGTCGTGTCTTACCGGGTTGGACTCAAGACGATAGTTACCGGATAAGGCGCAGCGGTCGGGCTGAACGG
GGGGTTCGTGCACACAGCCCAGCTTGGAGCGAACGACCTACACCGAACTGAGATACCTACAGCGTGAGCT
ATGAGAAAGCGCCACGCTTCCCGAAGGGAGAAAGGCGGACAGGTATCCGGTAAGCGGCAGGGTCGGAACA
GGAGAGCGCACGAGGGAGCTTCCAGGGGGAAACGCCTGGTATCTTTATAGTCCTGTCGGGTTTCGCCACC
TCTGACTTGAGCGTCGATTTTTGTGATGCTCGTCAGGGGGGCGGAGCCTATGGAAAAACGCCAGCAACGC
GGCCTTTTTACGGTTCCTGGCCTTTTGCTGGCCTTTTGCTCACATGTTCTTTCCTGCGTTATCCCCTGAT
TCTGTGGATAACCGTATTACCGCCTTTGAGTGAGCTGATACCGCTCGCCGCAGCCGAACGACCGAGCGCA
GCGAGTCAGTGAGCGAGGAAGCGGAAGAGCGCCCAATACGCAAACCGCCTCTCCCCGCGCGTTGGCCGAT
TCATTAATGCAGCTGGCACGACAGGTTTCCCGACTGGAAAGCGGGCAGTGAGCGCAACGCAATTAATGTG
AGTTAGCTCACTCATTAGGCACCCCAGGCTTTACACTTTATGCTTCCGGCTCGTATGTTGTGTGGAATTG
TGAGCGGATAACAATTTCACACAGGAAACAGCTATGACCATGATTACGCCAAGCGCGCAATTAACCCTCA
CTAAAGGGAACAAAAGCTGGAGCTGCAAGCTTAATGTAGTCTTATGCAATACTCTTGTAGTCTTGCAACA
TGGTAACGATGAGTTAGCAACATGCCTTACAAGGAGAGAAAAAGCACCGTGCATGCCGATTGGTGGAAGT
AAGGTGGTACGATCGTGCCTTATTAGGAAGGCAACAGACGGGTCTGACATGGATTGGACGAACCACTGAA
TTGCCGCATTGCAGAGATATTGTATTTAAGTGCCTAGCTCGATACATAAAC
